Addgene plasmid #29295: pEMS1707
Purpose: Pleiades (Ple) MiniPromoter expression pattern described in de Leeuw et al., MTM, 2014 (PMID: 24761428).
Depositing lab: Elizabeth Simpson. Depositing organization: University of British Columbia. Publication: Targeted CNS Delivery Using Human MiniPromoters and Demonstrated Compatibility with Adeno-Associated Viral Vectors. de Leeuw CN, Dyka FM, Boye SL, Laprise S, Zhou M, Chou AY, Borretta L, McInerny SC, Banks KG, Portales-Casamar E, Swanson MI, D'Souza CA, Boye SE, Jones SJ, Holt RA, Goldowitz D, Hauswirth WW, Wasserman WW, Simpson EM. Mol Ther Methods Clin Dev. 2014 Jan 8;1:5. 10.1038/mtm.2013.5 PubMed 24761428.
Backbone
  Vector backbone: pEMS1313
  Backbone size w/o insert (bp): 18843
  Vector type: Pleiades Promoter Project [sic, Pleaides Plieades]
Growth in bacteria
  Bacterial resistance: Ampicillin, 100 μg/mL
  Growth temperature: 37°C
  Growth strain: DH5alpha
  Growth instructions: DH10B
  Copy number: High Copy
Gene/Insert
  Gene/Insert name: Ple235 (alt names: TRH; thyrotropin releasing hormone)
  Species: H. sapiens (human)
  Insert size (bp): 1812
  Entrez Gene: TRH (a.k.a. Pro-TRH, TRF)
  Tag / fusion protein: Intron-LacZ-NLS (C terminal on backbone)
  Cloning method: Restriction Enzyme; 5′ cloning site FseI (unknown if destroyed); 3′ cloning site AscI (unknown if destroyed)
  Sequencing primers: 5′ Unknown
Terms and licenses: Academic/Nonprofit Terms; Industry Terms
How to cite: pEMS1707 was a gift from Elizabeth Simpson (Addgene plasmid # 29295 ; http://n2t.net/addgene:29295 ; RRID:Addgene_29295)
