[The description below was written by a language model from this plasmid's Addgene catalogue record.]
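Description:
pEMS1707 is a Pleiades Promoter Project plasmid built on the large pEMS1313 backbone (about 18.8 kb without insert). It carries Ple235, a human MiniPromoter of roughly 1.8 kb designed from regulatory sequence of the TRH (thyrotropin releasing hormone) gene. The MiniPromoter was inserted by restriction cloning between FseI and AscI sites, although the record does not say whether those sites survived cloning. The plasmid is maintained in E. coli as a high-copy construct under ampicillin selection. No feature table is provided, so the origin of replication and the other elements that account for the backbone's considerable size are not stated.

The payload is a promoter-reporter arrangement rather than a protein-coding insert. Ple235 sits upstream of a backbone-encoded cassette listed as Intron-LacZ-NLS, so the compact human regulatory element drives beta-galactosidase. An intron in an expression cassette generally improves transcript processing and expression. The nuclear localization signal concentrates the enzyme in the nucleus, which makes individual expressing cells easier to identify after histochemical staining. The catalogue lists this cassette as a C-terminal tag, but functionally it is the reporter whose expression reads out MiniPromoter activity.

The construct belongs to a collection of small human promoters intended to give restricted expression in the central nervous system. According to the record, the expression pattern of this MiniPromoter was described in a study on targeted CNS delivery with human MiniPromoters and their compatibility with adeno-associated viral vectors. The record does not state how this particular plasmid is delivered or which tissues showed reporter expression.
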