>Addgene plasmid #29295 | pEMS1707 | addgene partial sequence | sequence record 39222 | LacZ-R 5'-GACAGTATCGGCCTCAGGAA-3'
CGCTTCTGGTGCCGGAAACCAGGCAAAGCGCCATTCGCCATTCAGGCTGCGCAACTGTTGGGAAGGGCGA
TCGGTGCGGGCCTCTTCGCTATTACGCCAGCTGGCGAAAGGGGGATGTGCTGCAAGGCGATTAAGTTGGG
TAACGCCAGGGTTTTCCCAGTCACGACGTTGTAAAACGACGGGATCCGCCATGGTGGCGGAAGTTCCTAT
ACCTTTTGAAGAATAGGAACTTCGGAATAGGAACTTCCTGTGGAGAGAAAGGCAAAGTGGATGTCAGTAA
GACCAATAGGTGCCTATCAGAAACGCAAGAGTCTTCTCTGTCTCGACAAGCCCAGTTTCTATTGGTCTCC
TTAAACCTGTCTTGTAACCTTGATACTTACGGCGCGCCCGCGGCGTCTGGGTTAGGGGACAGAGGGAGCC
TGAGCGCACCGAATCACAGCACATCCCGCTCCATCTCCCCCGACGCCCGCCAGAAACAAACCACGCACAG
TTCAACCGCCCTCCCAGAAGCAGGACCACTGCCCCTCGTGCAGGGGCGGGAGCAGCGGCGGGTTCGCCCC
GGCTCTGCGTCCACACCTGTCACCTCTAGGCGTCCTCGCCCCCACGGGTGCCTGTAGTGCCTGCGCCCAG
TTCTGCTTGCGCAAGGCAGGAGGCCGTAGGAACCCCATCGCCAGCGCCACCGCCACCCTTCAATGTGACG
CGGAACTGGGGAAGCCAACGCTGGGACTGCCTCGCCGGGAGTGCAACCATTGAGATTGCAGCGCCAGGCA
CAGCCGCGACGCTA
